>Addgene plasmid #65095 | pFRT-TODestFLAGHA_RBPMS_K36E_R38E | depositor full sequence | sequence record 110125 | pFRT-TODestFLAGHA_RBPMS_K36E_R38E sequence 6012 bps
GGTAAGCCTATCCCTAACCCTCTCCTCGGTCTCGATTCTACGGACGGATCGGGAGATCTCCCGATCCCCT
ATGGTGCACTCTCAGTACAATCTGCTCTGATGCCGCATAGTTAAGCCAGTATCTGCTCCCTGCTTGTGTG
TTGGAGGTCGCTGAGTAGTGCGCGAGCAAAATTTAAGCTACAACAAGGCAAGGCTTGACCGACAATTGCA
TGAAGAATCTGCTTAGGGTTAGGCGTTTTGCGCTGCTTCGCGATGTACGGGCCAGATATACGCGTTGACA
TTGATTATTGACTAGTTATTAATAGTAATCAATTACGGGGTCATTAGTTCATAGCCCATATATGGAGTTC
CGCGTTACATAACTTACGGTAAATGGCCCGCCTGGCTGACCGCCCAACGACCCCCGCCCATTGACGTCAA
TAATGACGTATGTTCCCATAGTAACGCCAATAGGGACTTTCCATTGACGTCAATGGGTGGAGTATTTACG
GTAAACTGCCCACTTGGCAGTACATCAAGTGTATCATATGCCAAGTACGCCCCCTATTGACGTCAATGAC
GGTAAATGGCCCGCCTGGCATTATGCCCAGTACATGACCTTATGGGACTTTCCTACTTGGCAGTACATCT
ACGTATTAGTCATCGCTATTACCATGGTGATGCGGTTTTGGCAGTACATCAATGGGCGTGGATAGCGGTT
TGACTCACGGGGATTTCCAAGTCTCCACCCCATTGACGTCAATGGGAGTTTGTTTTGGAACCAAAATCAA
CGGGACTTTCCAAAATGTCGTAACAACTCCGCCCCATTGACGCAAATGGGCGGTAGGCGTGTACGGTGGG
AGGTCTATATAAGCAGAGCTCTCCCTATCAGTGATAGAGATCTCCCTATCAGTGATAGAGATCGTCGACG
AGCTCGTTTAGTGAACCGTCAGATCGCCTGGAGACGCCATCCACGCTGTTTTGACCTCCATAGAAGACAC
CGGGACCGATCCAGCCTCCGGACTCTAGCGTTTAAACTTAAGCTTGGTACCATGGACTACAAGGACGACG
ATGACAAGTACCCTTATGACGTGCCCGATTACGCTTTGAACCAGATATCAACAAGTTTGTACAAAAAAGC
AGGCTCCACCATGGGAACCAATTCAGTCGACATGAACAACGGCGGCAAAGCCGAGAAGGAGAACACCCCG
AGCGAGGCCAACCTTCAGGAGGAGGAGGTCCGGACCCTATTTGTCAGTGGCCTTCCTCTGGATATCGAAC
CTGAGGAGCTCTATCTGCTTTTCAGACCATTTAAGGGCTATGAGGGTTCTCTTATAAAGCTCACATCTAA
ACAGCCTGTAGGTTTTGTCAGTTTTGACAGTCGCTCAGAAGCAGAGGCTGCAAAGAATGCTTTGAATGGC
ATCCGCTTCGATCCTGAAATTCCGCAAACACTACGACTAGAGTTTGCTAAGGCAAACACGAAGATGGCCA
AGAACAAACTCGTAGGGACTCCAAACCCCAGTACTCCTCTGCCCAACACTGTACCTCAGTTCATTGCCAG
AGAGCCATATGAGCTCACAGTGCCTGCACTTTACCCCAGTAGCCCTGAAGTGTGGGCCCCGTACCCTCTG
TACCCAGCGGAGTTAGCGCCTGCTCTACCTCCTCCTGCTTTCACCTATCCCGCTTCACTGCATGCCCAGA
TGCGCTGGCTCCCTCCCTCCGAGGCTACTTCTCAGGGCTGGAAGTCCCGTCAGTTCTGCTGAGCGGCCGC
ACTCGAGATATCTAGACCCAGCTTTCTTGTACAAAGTGGTTGATATCCAGCACAGTGGCGGCCGCTCAAG
TCTAGAGGGCCCGCGGTTCGAAGGTAAGCCTATCCCTAACCCTCTCCTCGGTCTCGATTCTACGCGTACC
TGATCCGCGGCCGCATAGATAACTGATCCAGTGTGCCTCGAGTCTAGAGGGCCCGTTTAAACCCGCTGAT
CAGCCTCGACTGTGCCTTCTAGTTGCCAGCCATCTGTTGTTTGCCCCTCCCCCGTGCCTTCCTTGACCCT
GGAAGGTGCCACTCCCACTGTCCTTTCCTAATAAAATGAGGAAATTGCATCGCATTGTCTGAGTAGGTGT
CATTCTATTCTGGGGGGTGGGGTGGGGCAGGACAGCAAGGGGGAGGATTGGGAAGACAATAGCAGGCATG
CTGGGGATGCGGTGGGCTCTATGGCTTCTGAGGCGGAAAGAACCAGCTGGGGCTCTAGGGGGTATCCCC
[124 nt withheld, positions 2240-2363]
C
[91 nt withheld, positions 2365-2455]
AGGGTGATGGTTCACGTACCTAGAAGTTCCTATTCCGAAGTTCCTATTCTCTAGAAAGTATAGGAACTTC
CTTGGCCAAAAAGCCTGAACTCACCGCGACGTCTGTCGAGAAGTTTCTGATCGAAAAGTTCGACAGCGTC
TCCGACCTGATGCAGCTCTCGGAGGGCGAAGAATCTCGTGCTTTCAGCTTCGATGTAGGAGGGCGTGGAT
ATGTCCTGCGGGTAAATAGCTGCGCCGATGGTTTCTACAAAGATCGTTATGTTTATCGGCACTTTGCATC
GGCCGCGCTCCCGATTCCGGAAGTGCTTGACATTGGGGAATTCAGCGAGAGCCTGACCTATTGCATCTCC
CGCCGTGCACAGGGTGTCACGTTGCAAGACCTGCCTGAAACCGAACTGCCCGCTGTTCTGCAGCCGGTCG
CGGAGGCCATGGATGCGATCGCTGCGGCCGATCTTAGCCAGACGAGCGGGTTCGGCCCATTCGGACCGCA
AGGAATCGGTCAATACACTACATGGCGTGATTTCATATGCGCGATTGCTGATCCCCATGTGTATCACTGG
CAAACTGTGATGGACGACACCGTCAGTGCGTCCGTCGCGCAGGCTCTCGATGAGCTGATGCTTTGGGCCG
AGGACTGCCCCGAAGTCCGGCACCTCGTGCACGCGGATTTCGGCTCCAACAATGTCCTGACGGACAATGG
CCGCATAACAGCGGTCATTGACTGGAGCGAGGCGATGTTCGGGGATTCCCAATACGAGGTCGCCAACATC
TTCTTCTGGAGGCCGTGGTTGGCTTGTATGGAGCAGCAGACGCGCTACTTCGAGCGGAGGCATCCGGAGC
TTGCAGGATCGCCGCGGCTCCGGGCGTATATGCTCCGCATTGGTCTTGACCAACTCTATCAGAGCTTGGT
TGACGGCAATTTCGATGATGCAGCTTGGGCGCAGGGTCGATGCGACGCAATCGTCCGATCCGGAGCCGGG
ACTGTCGGGCGTACACAAATCGCCCGCAGAAGCGCGGCCGTCTGGACCGATGGCTGTGTAGAAGTACTCG
CCGATAGTGGAAACCGACGCCCCAGCACTCGTCCGAGGGCAAAGGAATAGCACGTACTACGAGATTTCGA
TTCCACCGCCGCCTTCTATGAAAGGTTGGGCTTCGGAATCGTTTTCCGGGACGCCGGCTGGATGATCCTC
CAGCGCGGGGATCTCATGCTGGAGTTCTTCGCCCACCCCAACTTGTTTATTGCAGCTTATAATGGTTACA
AATAAAGCAATAGCATCACAAATTTCACAAATAAAGCATTTTTTTCACTGCATTCTAGTTGTGGTTTGTC
CAAACTCATCAATGTATCTTATCATGTCTGTATACCGTCGACCTCTAGCTAGAGCTTGGCGTAATCATGG
TCATAGCTGTTTCCTGTGTGAAATTGTTATCCGCTCACAATTCCACACAACATACGAGCCGGAAGCATAA
AGTGTAAAGCCTGGGGTGCCTAATGAGTGAGCTAACTCACATTAATTGCGTTGCGCTCACTGCCCGCTTT
CCAGTCGGGAAACCTGTCGTGCCAGCTGCATTAATGAATCGGCCAACGCGCGGGGAGAGGCGGTTTGCGT
ATTGGGCGCTCTTCCGCTTCCTCGCTCACTGACTCGCTGCGCTCGGTCGTTCGGCTGCGGCGAGCGGTAT
CAGCTCACTCAAAGGCGGTAATACGGTTATCCACAGAATCAGGGGATAACGCAGGAAAGAACATGTGAGC
AAAAGGCCAGCAAAAGGCCAGGAACCGTAAAAAGGCCGCGTTGCTGGCGTTTTTCCATAGGCTCCGCCCC
CCTGACGAGCATCACAAAAATCGACGCTCAAGTCAGAGGTGGCGAAACCCGACAGGACTATAAAGATACC
AGGCGTTTCCCCCTGGAAGCTCCCTCGTGCGCTCTCCTGTTCCGACCCTGCCGCTTACCGGATACCTGTC
CGCCTTTCTCCCTTCGGGAAGCGTGGCGCTTTCTCATAGCTCACGCTGTAGGTATCTCAGTTCGGTGTAG
GTCGTTCGCTCCAAGCTGGGCTGTGTGCACGAACCCCCCGTTCAGCCCGACCGCTGCGCCTTATCCGGTA
ACTATCGTCTTGAGTCCAACCCGGTAAGACACGACTTATCGCCACTGGCAGCAGCCACTGGTAACAGGAT
TAGCAGAGCGAGGTATGTAGGCGGTGCTACAGAGTTCTTGAAGTGGTGGCCTAACTACGGCTACACTAGA
AGGACAGTATTTGGTATCTGCGCTCTGCTGAAGCCAGTTACCTTCGGAAAAAGAGTTGGTAGCTCTTGAT
CCGGCAAACAAACCACCGCTGGTAGCGGTGGTTTTTTTGTTTGCAAGCAGCAGATTACGCGCAGAAAAAA
AGGATCTCAAGAAGATCCTTTGATCTTTTCTACGGGGTCTGACGCTCAGTGGAACGAAAACTCACGTTAA
GGGATTTTGGTCATGAGATTATCAAAAAGGATCTTCACCTAGATCCTTTTAAATTAAAAATGAAGTTTTA
AATCAATCTAAAGTATATATGAGTAAACTTGGTCTGACAGTTACCAATGCTTAATCAGTGAGGCACCTAT
CTCAGCGATCTGTCTATTTCGTTCATCCATAGTTGCCTGACTCCCCGTCGTGTAGATAACTACGATACGG
GAGGGCTTACCATCTGGCCCCAGTGCTGCAATGATACCGCGAGACCCACGCTCACCGGCTCCAGATTTAT
CAGCAATAAACCAGCCAGCCGGAAGGGCCGAGCGCAGAAGTGGTCCTGCAACTTTATCCGCCTCCATCCA
GTCTATTAATTGTTGCCGGGAAGCTAGAGTAAGTAGTTCGCCAGTTAATAGTTTGCGCAACGTTGTTGCC
ATTGCTACAGGCATCGTGGTGTCACGCTCGTCGTTTGGTATGGCTTCATTCAGCTCCGGTTCCCAACGAT
CAAGGCGAGTTACATGATCCCCCATGTTGTGCAAAAAAGCGGTTAGCTCCTTCGGTCCTCCGATCGTTGT
CAGAAGTAAGTTGGCCGCAGTGTTATCACTCATGGTTATGGCAGCACTGCATAATTCTCTTACTGTCATG
CCATCCGTAAGATGCTTTTCTGTGACTGGTGAGTACTCAACCAAGTCATTCTGAGAATAGTGTATGCGGC
GACCGAGTTGCTCTTGCCCGGCGTCAATACGGGATAATACCGCGCCACATAGCAGAACTTTAAAAGTGCT
CATCATTGGAAAACGTTCTTCGGGGCGAAAACTCTCAAGGATCTTACCGCTGTTGAGATCCAGTTCGATG
TAACCCACTCGTGCACCCAACTGATCTTCAGCATCTTTTACTTTCACCAGCGTTTCTGGGTGAGCAAAAA
CAGGAAGGCAAAATGCCGCAAAAAAGGGAATAAGGGCGACACGGAAATGTTGAATACTCATACTCTTCCT
TTTTCAATATTATTGAAGCATTTATCAGGGTTATTGTCTCATGAGCGGATACATATTTGAATGTATTTAG
AAAAATAAACAAATAGGGGTTCCGCGCACATTTCCCCGAAAAGTGCCACCTGACGTC
Features (pLannotate 1.2.2; 27 found; start..end, strand, type, name):
      1..42      +  CDS            V5 tag: epitope tag from simian virus 5
     70..122     -  misc_feature   bom (fragment): basis of mobility region from pBR322
    277..656     +  enhancer       CMV enhancer: human cytomegalovirus immediate early enhancer
    729..746     -  promoter       CMV promoter (fragment): human cytomegalovirus (CMV) immediate early promoter
    809..860     +  promoter       CMVd2 promoter: truncated human cytomegalovirus (CMV) immediate early promoter that yields moderately reduced expression relative to the full-length promoter
    862..881     +  promoter       PLtetO-1 promoter (fragment): modified phage lambda PL promoter with tet operator sites (Lutz and Bujard, 1997)
    883..902     +  promoter       PLtetO-1 promoter (fragment): modified phage lambda PL promoter with tet operator sites (Lutz and Bujard, 1997)
    910..943     +  promoter       TRE3GV promoter (fragment): 3rd-generation Tet-responsive promoter that can be activated by binding of Tet-On® 3G, optimized for retroviral and lentiviral vectors
   1038..1058    +  CDS            FLAG (fragment): FLAG® epitope tag, followed by an enterokinase cleavage site
   1101..1125    +  protein_bind   attB1: mutant version of attB; recombination site for the Gateway® BP reaction BP Clonase™
   1152..1739    +  CDS            RBPMS: RBPMS_HUMAN - Also known as HERMES. Experimental evidence at protein level: Swiss-Prot protein existence level 1. Acts as a coactivator of transcriptional activity. Required to increase TGFB1/Smad-mediated transactivation. Acts through SMAD2, SMAD3 and SMAD4 to increase transcriptional activity. Increases phosphorylation of SMAD2 and SMAD3 on their C-terminal SSXS motif, possibly through recruitment of TGFBR1. Promotes the nuclear accumulation of SMAD2, SMAD3 and SMAD4 proteins (PubMed:26347403). Binds to poly(A) RNA (PubMed:17099224, PubMed:26347403). From Homo sapiens (Human).
   1766..1790    -  protein_bind   attB2: mutant version of attB; recombination site for the Gateway® BP reaction BP Clonase™
   1843..1884    +  CDS            V5 tag: epitope tag from simian virus 5
   1970..2194    +  polyA_signal   bGH poly(A) signal: bovine growth hormone polyadenylation signal
   2198..2219    +  promoter       SV40 promoter (fragment): SV40 enhancer and early promoter
   2240..2473    +  rep_origin     f1 ori (fragment) (sequence partly withheld): f1 bacteriophage origin of replication; arrow indicates direction of (+) strand synthesis
   2478..2525    +  protein_bind   FRT: FLP-mediated recombination occurs in the 8-bp core sequence TCTAGAAA (Turan and Bode, 2011). FLP recombinase from the Saccharomyces cerevisiae 2μ plasmid
   2533..3555    +  CDS            HygR: aminoglycoside phosphotransferase from E. coli; aph(4)-Ia; confers resistance to hygromycin
   3565..3690    +  CDS            ble (fragment): BLE_KLEPN - Experimental evidence at protein level: Swiss-Prot protein existence level 1. Binding protein with a strong affinity to the bleomycin family of antibiotics. Binds to CL990; an antimitotic-antibiotic compound. From Klebsiella pneumoniae.
   3685..3806    +  polyA_signal   SV40 poly(A) signal: SV40 polyadenylation signal
   3879..3895    -  protein_bind   lac operator: The lac repressor binds to the lac operator to inhibit transcription in E. coli. This inhibition can be relieved by adding lactose or isopropyl-β-D-thiogalactopyranoside (IPTG). lac repressor encoded by lacI
   3903..3933    -  promoter       lac promoter: promoter for the E. coli lac operon
   3948..3969    -  protein_bind   CAP binding site: CAP binding activates transcription in the presence of cAMP. E. coli catabolite activator protein
   3982..4074    -  CDS            lacI (fragment): lac repressor; lacI; The lac repressor binds to the lac operator to inhibit transcription in E. coli. This inhibition can be relieved by adding lactose or isopropyl-β-D-thiogalactopyranoside (IPTG).
   4257..4845    -  rep_origin     ori: high-copy-number ColE1/pMB1/pBR322/pUC origin of replication
   5016..5876    -  CDS            AmpR: β-lactamase; bla; confers resistance to ampicillin, carbenicillin, and related antibiotics
   5877..5981    -  promoter       AmpR promoter: bla
