[The description below was written by a language model from this plasmid's Addgene catalogue record and pLannotate feature annotations shown in this document.]
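Description:
pFRT-TODestFLAGHA_RBPMS_K36E_R38E is a mammalian expression plasmid built on a laboratory-modified pcDNA5/FRT/TO backbone and intended for generating stable, inducible cell lines by Flp-mediated site-specific integration. In bacteria it is maintained through a high-copy ColE1/pUC-type origin and selected with ampicillin via the β-lactamase gene and its own promoter. A partial f1 origin is also annotated.

The payload is the human RBPMS (HERMES) coding sequence, an RNA-binding protein with an RRM domain, carrying two charge-reversing substitutions, lysine 36 to glutamate and arginine 38 to glutamate. It was introduced by Gateway recombination, so the open reading frame is flanked by attB1 and attB2 sites, and it is fused at its N terminus to a backbone-encoded FLAG-HA tandem epitope tag (the automated annotation picks up only the FLAG portion). Transcription is driven by the CMV enhancer/promoter followed by two tet operator sites, which make expression repressible by Tet repressor and inducible with tetracycline or doxycycline in suitable host cells, and it terminates at the bGH polyadenylation signal. A V5 tag sequence is annotated downstream of attB2, but the record does not indicate that it is part of the expressed protein.

Downstream lies an FRT site immediately preceding a hygromycin resistance gene with an SV40 poly(A) signal. In this vector design the hygromycin gene becomes expressed only after Flp recombination into a genomic FRT site that supplies the promoter. The catalogue also lists blasticidin, but no blasticidin resistance gene is annotated on the plasmid. The associated work concerns CAC RNA recognition by the RBPMS RRM domain.
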