Addgene plasmid #65095: pFRT-TODestFLAGHA_RBPMS_K36E_R38E
Purpose: Destination vector with RBPMS with K36E/R38E mutation for stable cell line generation
Depositing lab: Thomas Tuschl. Depositing organization: Rockefeller University. Publication: Structural basis underlying CAC RNA recognition by the RRM domain of dimeric RNA-binding protein RBPMS. Teplova M, Farazi TA, Tuschl T, Patel DJ. Q Rev Biophys. 2015 Sep 8:1-11. 10.1017/S0033583515000207 PubMed 26347403.
Backbone
  Vector backbone: pcDNA5/FRT/TO
  Backbone manufacturer: Life Technologies, Modified by Tuschl lab
  Backbone size w/o insert (bp): 5372
  Vector type: Mammalian Expression
  Selectable markers: Hygromycin, Blasticidin
Growth in bacteria
  Bacterial resistance: Ampicillin, 100 μg/mL
  Growth temperature: 37°C
  Growth strain: Top10
  Copy number: Unknown
Gene/Insert
  Gene/Insert name: RBPMS (alt name: RNA binding protein with multiple splicing)
  Species: H. sapiens (human)
  Insert size (bp): 633
  Mutation: change lysine 36 to glutamic acid and arginine 38 to glutamic acid
  GenBank ID: NM_001008710
  Entrez Gene: RBPMS (a.k.a. HERMES)
  Promoter: CMV, 2x Tet
  Tag / fusion protein: FLAG HA (N terminal on backbone)
  Cloning method: Gateway Cloning
  Sequencing primers: 5′ CMV Forward; 3′ BGH Reverse
Terms and licenses: Academic/Nonprofit Terms; Industry Terms: Not Available to Industry
How to cite: pFRT-TODestFLAGHA_RBPMS_K36E_R38E was a gift from Thomas Tuschl (Addgene plasmid # 65095 ; http://n2t.net/addgene:65095 ; RRID:Addgene_65095)
