>Addgene plasmid #65095 | pFRT-TODestFLAGHA_RBPMS_K36E_R38E | addgene partial sequence | sequence record 115050 | CMV-F 5'-CGCAAATGGGCGGTAGGCGTG-3'
CCTATCAGTGATAGAGATCTCCCTATCAGTGATAGAGATCGTCGACGAGCTCGTTTAGTGAACCGTCAGA
TCGCCTGGAGACGCCATCCACGCTGTTTTGACCTCCATAGAAGACACCGGGACCGATCCAGCCTCCGGAC
TCTAGCGTTTAAACTTAAGCTTGGTACCATGGACTACAAGGACGACGATGACAAGTACCCTTATGACGTG
CCCGATTACGCTTTGAACCAGATATCAACAAGTTTGTACAAAAAAGCAGGCTCCACCATGGGAACCAATT
CAGTCGACATGAACAACGGCGGCAAAGCCGAGAAGGAGAACACCCCGAGCGAGGCCAACCTTCAGGAGGA
GGAGGTCCGGACCCTATTTGTCAGTGGCCTTCCTCTGGACATTGAACCTGAGGAGCTCTATCTGCTTTTC
AGACCATTTAAGGGCTATGAGGGTTCTCTTATAAAGCTCACATCTAAACAGCCTGTAGGTTTTGTCAGTT
TTGACAGTCGCTCAGAAGCAGAGGCTGCAAAGAATGCTTTGAATGGCATCCGCTTCGATCCTGAAATTCC
GCAAACACTACGACTAGAGTTTGCTAAGGCAAACACGAAGATGGCCAAGAACAAACTCGTAGGGACTCCA
AACCCCAGTACTCCTCTGCCCAACACTGTACCTCAGTTCATTGCCAGAGAGCCATATGAGCTCACAGTGC
CTGCACTTTACCCCAGTAGCCCTGAAGTGTGGGCCCCGTACCCTCTGTACCCAGCGGAGTTAGCGCCTGC
TCTACCTCCTCCTGCTTTCACCTATCCCGCTTCACTGCATGCCCAGATGCGCTGGCTCCC
