>Addgene plasmid #65095 | pFRT-TODestFLAGHA_RBPMS_K36E_R38E | addgene partial sequence | sequence record 115051 | BGH-rev 5'-TAGAAGGCACAGTCGAGG-3'
GGCACACTGGATCAGTTATCTATGCGGCCGCGGATCAGGTACGCGTAGAATCGAGACCGAGGAGAGGGTT
AGGGATAGGCTTACCTTCGAACCGCGGGCCCTCTAGACTTGAGCGGCCGCCACTGTGCTGGATATCAACC
ACTTTGTACAAGAAAGCTGGGTCTAGATATCTCGAGTGCGGCCGCTCAGCAGAACTGACGGGACTTCCAG
CCCTGAGAAGTAGCCTCGGAGGGAGGGAGCCAGCGCATCTGGGCATGCAGTGAAGCGGGATAGGTGAAAG
CAGGAGGAGGTAGAGCAGGCGCTAACTCCGCTGGGTACAGAGGGTACGGGGCCCACACTTCAGGGCTACT
GGGGTAAAGTGCAGGCACTGTGAGCTCATATGGCTCTCTGGCAATGAACTGAGGTACAGTGTTGGGCAGA
GGAGTACTGGGGTTTGGAGTCCCTACGAGTTTGTTCTTGGCCATCTTCGTGTTTGCCTTAGCAAACTCTA
GTCGTAGTGTTTGCGGAATTTCAGGATCGAAGCGGATGCCATTCAAAGCATTCTTTGCAGCCTCTGCTTC
TGAGCGACTGTCAAAACTGACAAAACCTACAGGCTGTTTAGATGTGAGCTTTATAAGAGAACCCTCATAG
CCCTTAAATGGTCTGAAAAGCAGATAGAGCTCCTCAGGTTCAATGTCCAGAGGAAGGCCACTGACAAATA
GGGTCCGGACCTCCTCCTCCTGAAGGTTGG
